Addgene plasmid #65272: Str-KDEL_flGalT-SBP-EGFP
Purpose: synchronize trafficking of GalT from the ER (RUSH system)
Depositing lab: Franck Perez. Depositing organization: Institut Curie. Publication: Synchronization of secretory protein traffic in populations of cells. Boncompain G, Divoux S, Gareil N, de Forges H, Lescure A, Latreche L, Mercanti V, Jollivet F, Raposo G, Perez F. Nat Methods. 2012 Mar 11;9(5):493-8. doi: 10.1038/nmeth.1928. PubMed 22406856.
Backbone
  Vector backbone: pIRESneo3
  Backbone manufacturer: Clontech
  Vector type: Mammalian Expression
Growth in bacteria
  Bacterial resistance: Ampicillin, 100 μg/mL
  Growth temperature: 37°C
  Growth strain: DH5alpha
  Copy number: High Copy
Gene/Insert
  Gene/Insert name: galactosidase (alt name: BAGALT1)
  Species: H. sapiens (human)
  Promoter: CMV
  Tag / fusion protein: Streptavidin Binding Protein (SBP) (C terminal on insert); EGFP (C terminal on insert)
  Cloning method: Unknown
  Sequencing primers: 5′ IRES-F; 3′ EGFP-N
Terms and licenses: Academic/Nonprofit Terms; Industry Terms: Not Available to Industry
Depositor comments: luminal tagging
How to cite: Str-KDEL_flGalT-SBP-EGFP was a gift from Franck Perez (Addgene plasmid # 65272 ; http://n2t.net/addgene:65272 ; RRID:Addgene_65272)
