[The description below was written by a language model from this plasmid's Addgene catalogue record and the feature table of its GenBank file.]
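Description:
Str-KDEL_flGalT-SBP-EGFP is a 7.1 kb bicistronic mammalian expression plasmid built on the pIRESneo3 backbone and designed for the RUSH (retention using selective hooks) system, which synchronizes transport of a secretory cargo out of the endoplasmic reticulum. It is maintained in E. coli through a high-copy ColE1/pUC-type origin and selected with ampicillin via the bla gene. No neomycin resistance cassette is annotated. The position downstream of the IRES, which carries the selection marker in the parental vector, is occupied here by the reporter fusion, so no mammalian selection marker is evident from the record.

A single CMV enhancer/promoter drives the transcript, which ends at an SV40 polyadenylation signal. As the name indicates, the first cistron should encode the "hook", streptavidin fused to a KDEL ER-retention signal. This coding region is not annotated in the feature table, but an unannotated stretch between the T7 promoter and the chimeric intron is consistent with it. After the intron, an EMCV IRES directs translation of the second cistron, the reporter. This is full-length human GalT, which the catalogue lists loosely as "galactosidase" and which is also unannotated. It is fused at its C terminus to streptavidin-binding peptide (SBP) and then EGFP. The depositor notes that the tagging is luminal, which places SBP in the same compartment as the luminal hook.

In the RUSH principle, SBP binding to streptavidin holds the cargo in the ER. Adding biotin competes off this interaction and releases a synchronous wave of fluorescent GalT, so its trafficking from the ER can be followed by imaging across a cell population.
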