LOCUS       Exported 7109 bp ds-DNA circular SYN 12-MAY-2021
DEFINITION  synchronize trafficking of GalT from the ER (RUSH system).
ACCESSION   .
VERSION     .
KEYWORDS    Str-KDEL_flGalT-SBP-EGFP
SOURCE      synthetic DNA construct
  ORGANISM  synthetic DNA construct
REFERENCE   1 (bases 1 to 7109)
  AUTHORS   Boncompain G, Divoux S, Gareil N, de Forges H, Lescure A, Latreche
            L, Mercanti V, Jollivet F, Raposo G, Perez F
  TITLE     Synchronization of secretory protein traffic in populations of
            cells.
  JOURNAL   Nat Methods. 2012 Mar 11;9(5):493-8. doi: 10.1038/nmeth.1928.
  PUBMED    22406856
REFERENCE   2 (bases 1 to 7109)
  AUTHORS   .
  TITLE     Direct Submission
  JOURNAL   Exported May 12, 2021 from SnapGene Server 1.1.58
            http://www.snapgene.com
FEATURES             Location/Qualifiers
     source          1..7109
                     /organism="synthetic DNA construct"
                     /mol_type="other DNA"
     primer_bind     complement(44..63)
                     /label=pRS-marker
                     /note="pRS vectors, use to sequence yeast selectable
                     marker"
     enhancer        235..614
                     /label=CMV enhancer
                     /note="human cytomegalovirus immediate early enhancer"
     promoter        615..818
                     /label=CMV promoter
                     /note="human cytomegalovirus (CMV) immediate early
                     promoter"
     primer_bind     769..789
                     /label=CMV-F
                     /note="Human CMV immediate early promoter, forward primer"
     primer_bind     863..882
                     /label=T7
                     /note="T7 promoter, forward primer"
     promoter        863..881
                     /label=T7 promoter
                     /note="promoter for bacteriophage T7 RNA polymerase"
     intron          1646..1875
                     /label=chimeric intron
                     /note="chimera between introns from adenovirus and
                     immunoglobulin heavy chain genes"
     primer_bind     1858..1877
                     /label=pMT2-F
                     /note="Synthetic intron, forward primer"
     misc_feature    1933..2506
                     /label=IRES
                     /note="internal ribosome entry site (IRES) of the
                     encephalomyocarditis virus (EMCV)"
     primer_bind     complement(2100..2117)
                     /label=IRES reverse
                     /note="IRES internal ribosome entry site, reverse primer.
                     Also called pCDH-rev"
     primer_bind     2327..2346
                     /label=IRES-F
                     /note="IRES internal ribosome entry site, forward primer"
     CDS             3736..3849
                     /codon_start=1
                     /product="streptavidin-binding peptide"
                     /label=SBP
                     /note="selected from a peptide library; binds streptavidin
                     with nanomolar affinity (Keefe et al., 2001)"
                     /translation="MDEKTTGWRGGHVVEGLAGELEQLRARLEHHPQGQREP"
     CDS             3859..4575
                     /codon_start=1
                     /product="enhanced GFP"
                     /label=EGFP
                     /translation="MVSKGEELFTGVVPILVELDGDVNGHKFSVSGEGEGDATYGKLTL
                     KFICTTGKLPVPWPTLVTTLTYGVQCFSRYPDHMKQHDFFKSAMPEGYVQERTIFFKDD
                     GNYKTRAEVKFEGDTLVNRIELKGIDFKEDGNILGHKLEYNYNSHNVYIMADKQKNGIK
                     VNFKIRHNIEDGSVQLADHYQQNTPIGDGPVLLPDNHYLSTQSALSKDPNEKRDHMVLL
                     EFVTAAGITLGMDELYK"
     CDS             3859..4575
                     /codon_start=1
                     /product="the original enhanced GFP (Yang et al., 1996)"
                     /label=EGFP
                     /note="mammalian codon-optimized"
                     /translation="MVSKGEELFTGVVPILVELDGDVNGHKFSVSGEGEGDATYGKLTL
                     KFICTTGKLPVPWPTLVTTLTYGVQCFSRYPDHMKQHDFFKSAMPEGYVQERTIFFKDD
                     GNYKTRAEVKFEGDTLVNRIELKGIDFKEDGNILGHKLEYNYNSHNVYIMADKQKNGIK
                     VNFKIRHNIEDGSVQLADHYQQNTPIGDGPVLLPDNHYLSTQSALSKDPNEKRDHMVLL
                     EFVTAAGITLGMDELYK"
     primer_bind     complement(3904..3925)
                     /label=EGFP-N
                     /note="EGFP, reverse primer"
     primer_bind     complement(4165..4184)
                     /label=EXFP-R
                     /note="For distinguishing EGFP variants, reverse primer"
     primer_bind     4512..4533
                     /label=EGFP-C
                     /note="EGFP, forward primer"
     polyA_signal    4729..4850
                     /label=SV40 poly(A) signal
                     /note="SV40 polyadenylation signal"
     primer_bind     complement(4766..4785)
                     /label=SV40pA-R
                     /note="SV40 polyA, reverse primer"
     primer_bind     complement(4952..4968)
                     /label=M13 rev
                     /note="common sequencing primer, one of multiple similar
                     variants"
     primer_bind     complement(4952..4968)
                     /label=M13 Reverse
                     /note="In lacZ gene. Also called M13-rev"
     primer_bind     complement(4965..4987)
                     /label=M13/pUC Reverse
                     /note="In lacZ gene"
     protein_bind    4976..4992
                     /label=lac operator
                     /bound_moiety="lac repressor encoded by lacI"
                     /note="The lac repressor binds to the lac operator to
                     inhibit transcription in E. coli. This inhibition can be
                     relieved by adding lactose or
                     isopropyl-beta-D-thiogalactopyranoside (IPTG)."
     promoter        complement(5000..5030)
                     /label=lac promoter
                     /note="promoter for the E. coli lac operon"
     protein_bind    5045..5066
                     /label=CAP binding site
                     /bound_moiety="E. coli catabolite activator protein"
                     /note="CAP binding activates transcription in the presence
                     of cAMP."
     primer_bind     complement(5183..5200)
                     /label=L4440
                     /note="L4440 vector, forward primer"
     rep_origin      complement(5354..5942)
                     /direction=LEFT
                     /label=ori
                     /note="high-copy-number ColE1/pMB1/pBR322/pUC origin of
                     replication"
     primer_bind     complement(5434..5453)
                     /label=pBR322ori-F
                     /note="pBR322 origin, forward primer"
     CDS             complement(6113..6973)
                     /codon_start=1
                     /gene="bla"
                     /product="beta-lactamase"
                     /label=AmpR
                     /note="confers resistance to ampicillin, carbenicillin, and
                     related antibiotics"
                     /translation="MSIQHFRVALIPFFAAFCLPVFAHPETLVKVKDAEDQLGARVGYI
                     ELDLNSGKILESFRPEERFPMMSTFKVLLCGAVLSRIDAGQEQLGRRIHYSQNDLVEYS
                     PVTEKHLTDGMTVRELCSAAITMSDNTAANLLLTTIGGPKELTAFLHNMGDHVTRLDRW
                     EPELNEAIPNDERDTTMPVAMATTLRKLLTGELLTLASRQQLIDWMEADKVAGPLLRSA
                     LPAGWFIADKSGAGERGSRGIIAALGPDGKPSRIVVIYTTGSQATMDERNRQIAEIGAS
                     LIKHW"
     primer_bind     6736..6755
                     /label=Amp-R
                     /note="Ampicillin resistance gene, reverse primer"
     promoter        complement(6974..7078)
                     /gene="bla"
                     /label=AmpR promoter
ORIGIN
        1 gacggatcgg gagatctccc gatcccctat ggtcgactct cagtacaatc tgctctgatg
       61 ccgcatagtt aagccagtat ctgctccctg cttgtgtgtt ggaggtcgct gagtagtgcg
      121 cgagcaaaat ttaagctaca acaaggcaag gcttgaccga caattgcatg aagaatctgc
      181 ttagggttag gcgttttgcg ctgcttcgcg atgtacgggc cagatatacg cgttgacatt
      241 gattattgac tagttattaa tagtaatcaa ttacggggtc attagttcat agcccatata
      301 tggagttccg cgttacataa cttacggtaa atggcccgcc tggctgaccg cccaacgacc
      361 cccgcccatt gacgtcaata atgacgtatg ttcccatagt aacgccaata gggactttcc
      421 attgacgtca atgggtggac tatttacggt aaactgccca cttggcagta catcaagtgt
      481 atcatatgcc aagtacgccc cctattgacg tcaatgacgg taaatggccc gcctggcatt
      541 atgcccagta catgacctta tgggactttc ctacttggca gtacatctac gtattagtca
      601 tcgctattac catggtgatg cggttttggc agtacatcaa tgggcgtgga tagcggtttg
      661 actcacgggg atttccaagt ctccacccca ttgacgtcaa tgggagtttg ttttggcacc
      721 aaaatcaacg ggactttcca aaatgtcgta acaactccgc cccattgacg caaatgggcg
      781 gtaggcgtgt acggtgggag gtctatataa gcagagctct ctggctaact agagaaccca
      841 ctgcttactg gcttatcgaa attaatacga ctcactatag ggagacccaa gcttggtacc
      901 gagctcggat cgatatctgc ggcctagcta gcgcttaagg cctgttaacc ggtatggatg
      961 tatgcgtccg tcttgccctg tggctcctct ggggactcct cctgcaccag ggccagagcc
     1021 tcagccatag tcacagtgag aaggcgacag gaaccagctc gggcgccggt ttaaacgacc
     1081 ctagcaaaga ctcaaaagct caggtgtccg ctgccgaggc tggcattact ggaacatggt
     1141 acaatcagct cgggagcacc tttattgtga ctgctggagc cgatggagcc ctcaccggaa
     1201 catacgaatc tgctgtggga aacgccgaat cacggtacgt cctcactggc cgatacgata
     1261 gtgcccctgc caccgacgga tctgggactg ccctgggatg gactgtcgct tggaaaaaca
     1321 actaccggaa tgctcattct gccacaacat ggagtggaca gtacgtggga ggcgctgagg
     1381 ctagaatcaa tacacagtgg ctgctcacat ctggcacaac cgaggcaaat gcttggaaat
     1441 ccaccctggt gggacatgac acattcacca aagtgaaacc ctccgccgct tcaatcgatg
     1501 ccgccaaaaa agccggagtc aacaacggca atcctctgga tgccgtccag cagctcggac
     1561 cgaaagatga actgtgagcg gccgcataga taactgatcc agtgtgctgg aattaattcg
     1621 ctgtctgcga gggccagctg ttggggtgag tactccctct caaaagcggg catgacttct
     1681 gcgctaagat tgtcagtttc caaaaacgag gaggatttga tattcacctg gcccgcggtg
     1741 atgcctttga gggtggccgc gtccatctgg tcagaaaaga caatcttttt gttgtcaagc
     1801 ttgaggtgtg gcaggcttga gatctggcca tacacttgag tgacaatgac atccactttg
     1861 cctttctctc cacaggtgtc cactcccagg tccaactgca ggtcgagcat gcatctaggg
     1921 cggccaattc cgcccctctc cctccccccc ccctaacgtt actggccgaa gccgcttgga
     1981 ataaggccgg tgtgcgtttg tctatatgtt attttccacc atattgccgt cttttggcaa
     2041 tgtgagggcc cggaaacctg gccctgtctt cttgacgagc attcctaggg gtctttcccc
     2101 tctcgccaaa ggaatgcaag gtctgttgaa tgtcgtgaag gaagcagttc ctctggaagc
     2161 ttcttgaaga caaacaacgt ctgtagcgac cctttgcagg cagcggaacc ccccacctgg
     2221 cgacaggtgc ctctgcggcc aaaagccacg tgtataagat acacctgcaa aggcggcaca
     2281 accccagtgc cacgttgtga gttggatagt tgtggaaaga gtcaaatggc tctcctcaag
     2341 cgtattcaac aaggggctga aggatgccca gaaggtaccc cattgtatgg gatctgatct
     2401 ggggcctcgg tgcacatgct ttacatgtgt ttagtcgagg ttaaaaaaac gtctaggccc
     2461 cccgaaccac ggggacgtgg ttttcctttg aaaaacacga tgataagctt gccacaaccc
     2521 gggaggcgcg ccatgaggct tcgggagccg ctcctgagcg gcagcgccgc gatgccaggc
     2581 gcgtccctac agcgggcctg ccgcctgctc gtggccgtct gcgctctgca ccttggcgtc
     2641 accctcgttt actacctggc tggccgcgac ctgagccgcc tgccccaact ggtcggagtc
     2701 tccacaccgc tgcagggcgg ctcgaacagt gccgccgcca tcgggcagtc ctccggggag
     2761 ctccggaccg gaggggcccg gccgccgcct cctctaggcg cctcctccca gccgcgcccg
     2821 ggtggcgact ccagcccagt cgtggattct ggccctggcc ccgctagcaa cttgacctcg
     2881 gtcccagtgc cccacaccac cgcactgtcg ctgcccgcct gccctgagga gtccccgctg
     2941 cttgtgggcc ccatgctgat tgagtttaac atgcctgtgg acctggagct cgtggcaaag
     3001 cagaacccaa atgtgaagat gggcggccgc tatgccccca gggactgcgt ctctcctcac
     3061 aaggtggcca tcatcattcc attccgcaac cggcaggagc acctcaagta ctggctatat
     3121 tatttgcacc cagtcctgca gcgccagcag ctggactatg gcatctatgt tatcaaccag
     3181 gcgggagaca ctatattcaa tcgtgctaag ctcctcaatg ttggctttca agaagccttg
     3241 aaggactatg actacacctg ctttgtgttt agtgacgtgg acctcattcc aatgaatgac
     3301 cataatgcgt acaggtgttt ttcacagcca cggcacattt ccgttgcaat ggataagttt
     3361 ggattcagcc taccttatgt tcagtatttt ggaggtgtct ctgctctaag taaacaacag
     3421 tttctaacca tcaatggatt tcctaataat tattggggct ggggaggaga agatgatgac
     3481 atttttaaca gattagtttt tagaggcatg tctatatctc gcccaaatgc tgtggtcggg
     3541 aggtgtcgca tgatccgcca ctcaagagac aagaaaaatg aacccaatcc tcagaggttt
     3601 gaccgaattg cacacacaaa ggagacaatg ctctctgatg gtttgaactc actcacctac
     3661 caggtgctgg atgtacagag atacccattg tatacccaaa tcacagtgga catcgggaca
     3721 ccgagcttga attccatgga cgagaagacc actggttggc gaggtggaca cgttgttgaa
     3781 ggactggctg gggaacttga acaacttcgt gcacgactgg agcatcaccc acaaggtcaa
     3841 cgtgaaccac ctgcaggtat ggtgagcaag ggcgaggagc tgttcaccgg ggtggtgccc
     3901 atcctggtcg agctggacgg cgacgtaaac ggccacaagt tcagcgtgtc cggcgagggc
     3961 gagggcgatg ccacctacgg caagctgacc ctgaagttca tctgcaccac cggcaagctg
     4021 cccgtgccct ggcccaccct cgtgaccacc ctgacctacg gcgtgcagtg cttcagccgc
     4081 taccccgacc acatgaagca gcacgacttc ttcaagtccg ccatgcccga aggctacgtc
     4141 caggagcgca ccatcttctt caaggacgac ggcaactaca agacccgcgc cgaggtgaag
     4201 ttcgagggcg acaccctggt gaaccgcatc gagctgaagg gcatcgactt caaggaggac
     4261 ggcaacatcc tggggcacaa gctggagtac aactacaaca gccacaacgt ctatatcatg
     4321 gccgacaagc agaagaacgg catcaaggtg aacttcaaga tccgccacaa catcgaggac
     4381 ggcagcgtgc agctcgccga ccactaccag cagaacaccc ccatcggcga cggccccgtg
     4441 ctgctgcccg acaaccacta cctgagcacc cagtccgccc tgagcaaaga ccccaacgag
     4501 aagcgcgatc acatggtcct gctggagttc gtgaccgccg ccgggatcac tctcggcatg
     4561 gacgagctgt acaagggccg gccttaaggc ctcgagggcc aattaattaa ctctagataa
     4621 ctgatcataa tcagccatac cacatttgta gaggttttac ttgctttaaa aaacctccca
     4681 cacctccccc tgaacctgaa acataaaatg aatgcaattg ttgttgttaa cttgtttatt
     4741 gcagcttata atggttacaa ataaagcaat agcatcacaa atttcacaaa taaagcattt
     4801 ttttcactgc attctagttg tggtttgtcc aaactcatca atgtatctta acgcgtcgag
     4861 tgcattctag ttgtggtttg tccaaactca tcaatgtatc ttatcatgtc tgtataccgt
     4921 cgacctctag ctagagcttg gcgtaatcat ggtcatagct gtttcctgtg tgaaattgtt
     4981 atccgctcac aattccacac aacatacgag ccggaagcat aaagtgtaaa gcctggggtg
     5041 cctaatgagt gagctaactc acattaattg cgttgcgctc actgcccgct ttccagtcgg
     5101 gaaacctgtc gtgccagctg cattaatgaa tcggccaacg cgcggggaga ggcggtttgc
     5161 gtattgggcg ctcttccgct tcctcgctca ctgactcgct gcgctcggtc gttcggctgc
     5221 ggcgagcggt atcagctcac tcaaaggcgg taatacggtt atccacagaa tcaggggata
     5281 acgcaggaaa gaacatgtga gcaaaaggcc agcaaaaggc caggaaccgt aaaaaggccg
     5341 cgttgctggc gtttttccat aggctccgcc cccctgacga gcatcacaaa aatcgacgct
     5401 caagtcagag gtggcgaaac ccgacaggac tataaagata ccaggcgttt ccccctggaa
     5461 gctccctcgt gcgctctcct gttccgaccc tgccgcttac cggatacctg tccgcctttc
     5521 tcccttcggg aagcgtggcg ctttctcaat gctcacgctg taggtatctc agttcggtgt
     5581 aggtcgttcg ctccaagctg ggctgtgtgc acgaaccccc cgttcagccc gaccgctgcg
     5641 ccttatccgg taactatcgt cttgagtcca acccggtaag acacgactta tcgccactgg
     5701 cagcagccac tggtaacagg attagcagag cgaggtatgt aggcggtgct acagagttct
     5761 tgaagtggtg gcctaactac ggctacacta gaaggacagt atttggtatc tgcgctctgc
     5821 tgaagccagt taccttcgga aaaagagttg gtagctcttg atccggcaaa caaaccaccg
     5881 ctggtagcgg tggttttttt gtttgcaagc agcagattac gcgcagaaaa aaaggatctc
     5941 aagaagatcc tttgatcttt tctacggggt ctgacgctca gtggaacgaa aactcacgtt
     6001 aagggatttt ggtcatgaga ttatcaaaaa ggatcttcac ctagatcctt ttaaattaaa
     6061 aatgaagttt taaatcaatc taaagtatat atgagtaaac ttggtctgac agttaccaat
     6121 gcttaatcag tgaggcacct atctcagcga tctgtctatt tcgttcatcc atagttgcct
     6181 gactccccgt cgtgtagata actacgatac gggagggctt accatctggc cccagtgctg
     6241 caatgatacc gcgagaccca cgctcaccgg ctccagattt atcagcaata aaccagccag
     6301 ccggaagggc cgagcgcaga agtggtcctg caactttatc cgcctccatc cagtctatta
     6361 attgttgccg ggaagctaga gtaagtagtt cgccagttaa tagtttgcgc aacgttgttg
     6421 ccattgctac aggcatcgtg gtgtcacgct cgtcgtttgg tatggcttca ttcagctccg
     6481 gttcccaacg atcaaggcga gttacatgat cccccatgtt gtgcaaaaaa gcggttagct
     6541 ccttcggtcc tccgatcgtt gtcagaagta agttggccgc agtgttatca ctcatggtta
     6601 tggcagcact gcataattct cttactgtca tgccatccgt aagatgcttt tctgtgactg
     6661 gtgagtactc aaccaagtca ttctgagaat agtgtatgcg gcgaccgagt tgctcttgcc
     6721 cggcgtcaat acgggataat accgcgccac atagcagaac tttaaaagtg ctcatcattg
     6781 gaaaacgttc ttcggggcga aaactctcaa ggatcttacc gctgttgaga tccagttcga
     6841 tgtaacccac tcgtgcaccc aactgatctt cagcatcttt tactttcacc agcgtttctg
     6901 ggtgagcaaa aacaggaagg caaaatgccg caaaaaaggg aataagggcg acacggaaat
     6961 gttgaatact catactcttc ctttttcaat attattgaag catttatcag ggttattgtc
     7021 tcatgagcgg atacatattt gaatgtattt agaaaaataa acaaataggg gttccgcgca
     7081 catttccccg aaaagtgcca cctgacgtc
//
