>Addgene plasmid #65272 | Str-KDEL_flGalT-SBP-EGFP | addgene partial sequence | sequence record 115704 | IRES-F 5'-TGGCTCTCCTCAAGCGTATT-3'
ATCTGATCTGGGGCCTCGGTGCACATGCTTTACATGTGTTTAGTCGAGGTTAAAAAAACGTCTAGGCCCC
CCGAACCACGGGGACGTGGTTTTCCTTTGAAAAACACGATGATAAGCTTGCCACAACCCGGGAGGCGCGC
CATGAGGCTTCGGGAGCCGCTCCTGAGCGGCAGCGCCGCGATGCCAGGCGCGTCCCTACAGCGGGCCTGC
CGCCTGCTCGTGGCCGTCTGCGCTCTGCACCTTGGCGTCACCCTCGTTTACTACCTGGCTGGCCGCGACC
TGAGCCGCCTGCCCCAACTGGTCGGAGTCTCCACACCGCTGCAGGGCGGCTCGAACAGTGCCGCCGCCAT
CGGGCAGTCCTCCGGGGAGCTCCGGACCGGAGGGGCCCGGCCGCCGCCTCCTCTAGGCGCCTCCTCCCAG
CCGCGCCCGGGTGGCGACTCCAGCCCAGTCGTGGATTCTGGCCCTGGCCCCGCTAGCAACTTGACCTCGG
TCCCAGTGCCCCACACCACCGCACTGTCGCTGCCCGCCTGCCCTGAGGAGTCCCCGCTGCTTGTGGGCCC
CATGCTGATTGAGTTTAACATGCCTGTGGACCTGGAGCTCGTGGCAAAGCAGAACCCAAATGTGAAGATG
GGCGGCCGCTATGCCCCCAGGGACTGCGTCTCTCCTCACAAGGTGGCCATCATCATTCCATTCCGCAACC
GGCAGGAGCACCTCAAGTACTGGCTATATTA
