>Addgene plasmid #65272 | Str-KDEL_flGalT-SBP-EGFP | addgene partial sequence | sequence record 115708 | SV40pA-R 5'-GAAATTTGTGATGCTATTGC-3'
GTTAACAACAACAATTGCATTCATTTTATGTTTCAGGTTCAGGGGGAGGTGTGGGAGGTTTTTTAAAGCA
AGTAAAACCTCTACAAATGTGGTATGGCTGATTATGATCAGTTATCTAGAGTTAATTAATTGGCCCTCGA
GGCCTTAAGGCCGGCCCTTGTACAGCTCGTCCATGCCGAGAGTGATCCCGGCGGCGGTCACGAACTCCAG
CAGGACCATGTGATCGCGCTTCTCGTTGGGGTCTTTGCTCAGGGCGGACTGGGTGCTCAGGTAGTGGTTG
TCGGGCAGCAGCACGGGGCCGTCGCCGATGGGGGTGTTCTGCTGGTAGTGGTCGGCGAGCTGCACGCTGC
CGTCCTCGATGTTGTGGCGGATCTTGAAGTTCACCTTGATGCCGTTCTTCTGCTTGTCGGCCATGATATA
GACGTTGTGGCTGTTGTAGTTGTACTCCAGCTTGTGCCCCAGGATGTTGCCGTCCTCCTTGAAGTCGATG
CCCTTCAGCTCGATGCGGTTCACCAGGGTGTCGCCCTCGAACTTCACCTCGGCGCGGGTCTTGTAGTTGC
CGTCGTCCTTGAAGAAGATGGTGCGCTCCTGGACGTAGCCTTCGGGCATGGCGGACTTGAAGAAGTCGTG
CTGCTTCATGTGGTCGGGGTAGCGGCTGAAGCACTGCACGCCGTAGGTCAGGGTGGTCACGA
