>Addgene plasmid #65272 | Str-KDEL_flGalT-SBP-EGFP | addgene partial sequence | sequence record 116638 | EGFP-N 5'-CGTCGCCGTCCAGCTCGACCAG-3'
ATACCTGCAGGTGGTTCACGTTGACCTTGTGGGTGATGCTCCAGTCGTGCACGAAGTTGTTCAAGTTCCC
CAGCCAGTCCTTCAACAACGTGTCCACCTCGCCAACCAGTGGTCTTCTCGTCCATGGAATTCAAGCTCGG
TGTCCCGATGTCCACTGTGATTTGGGTATACAATGGGTATCTCTGTACATCCAGCACCTGGTAGGTGAGT
GAGTTCAAACCATCAGAGAGCATTGTCTCCTTTGTGTGTGCAATTCGGTCAAACCTCTGAGGATTGGGTT
CATTTTTCTTGTCTCTTGAGTGGCGGATCATGCGACACCTCCCGACCACAGCATTTGGGCGAGATATAGA
CATGCCTCTAAAAACTAATCTGTTAAAAATGTCATCATCTTCTCCTCCCCAGCCCCAATAATTATTAGGA
AATCCATTGATGGTTAGAAACTGTTGTTTACTTAGAGCAGAGACACCTCCAAAATACTGAACATAAGGTA
GGCTGAATCCAAACTTATCCATTGCAACGGAAATGTGCCGTGGCTGTGAAAAACACCTGTACGCATTATG
GTCATTCATTGGAATGAGGTCCACGTCACTAAACACAAAGCAGGTGTAGTCATAGTCCTTCAAGGCTTCT
TGAAAGCCAACATTGAGGAGCTTAGCACGATTGAATATAGTGTCTCCCGCCTGGTTGATAACATAGATGC
CATAGTCCAGCTGCTGGCGCTGCAGGACT
